>Addgene plasmid #161551 | pJM516 EF1α intC-ZF1-NLS-HA in TUPV2 | addgene full sequence | sequence record 317929 | Addgene NGS Result
GCTCCGGTGCCCGTCAGTGGGCAGAGCGCACATCGCCCACAGTCCCCGAGAAGTTGGGGGGAGGGGTCGG
CAATTGAACCGGTGCCTAGAGAAGGTGGCGCGGGGTAAACTGGGAAAGTGATGTCGTGTACTGGCTCCGC
CTTTTTCCCGAGGGTGGGGGAGAACCGTATATAAGTGCAGTAGTCGCCGTGAACGTTCTTTTTCGCAACG
GGTTTGCCGCCAGAACACAGGTAAGTGCCGTGTGTGGTTCCCGCGGGCCTGGCCTCTTTACGGGTTATGG
CCCTTGCGTGCCTTGAATTACTTCCACGCCCCTGGCTGCAGTACGTGATTCTTGATCCCGAGCTTCGGGT
TGGAAGTGGGTGGGAGAGTTCGAGGCCTTGCGCTTAAGGAGCCCCTTCGCCTCGTGCTTGAGTTGAGGCC
TGGCTTGGGCGCTGGGGCCGCCGCGTGCGAATCTGGTGGCACCTTCGCGCCTGTCTCGCTGCTTTCGATA
AGTCTCTAGCCATTTAAAATTTTTGATGACCTGCTGCGACGCTTTTTTTCTGGCAAGATAGTCTTGTAAA
TGCGGGCCAAGATCTGCACACTGGTATTTCGGTTTTTGGGGCCGCGGGCGGCGACGGGGCCCGTGCGTCC
CAGCGCACATGTTCGGCGAGGCGGGGCCTGCGAGCGCGGCCACCGAGAATCGGACGGGGGTAGTCTCAAG
CTGGCCGGCCTGCTCTGGTGCCTGGCCTCGCGCCGCCGTGTATCGCCCCGCCCTGGGCGGCAAGGCTGGC
CCGGTCGGCACCAGTTGCGTGAGCGGAAAGATGGCCGCTTCCCGGCCCTGCTGCAGGGAGCTCAAAATGG
AGGACGCGGCGCTCGGGAGAGCGGGCGGGTGAGTCACCCACACAAAGGAAAAGGGCCTTTCCGTCCTCAG
CCGTCGCTTCATGTGACTCCACGGAGTACCGGGCGCCGTCCAGGCACCTCGATTAGTTCTCGAGCTTTTG
GAGTACGTCGTCTTTAGGTTGGGGGGAGGGGTTTTATGCGATGGAGTTTCCCCACACTGAGTGGGTGGAG
ACTGAAGTTAGGCCAGCTTGGCACTTGATGTAATTCTCCTTGGAATTTGCCCTTTTTGAGTTTGGATCTT
GGTTCATTCTCAAGCCTCAGACAGTGGTTCAAAGTTTTTTTCTTCCATTTCAGGTGTCGTGAGAGCTCGT
TTAGTGAACCGTCAGATCGCCTGGAGACGCCATCCACGCTGTTTTGACCTCCATAGAAGAGAACGGGACC
GATCCAAATTCTCGAGGCTAGCGCCACCATGATGCTGAAGAAGATCCTGAAGATCGAGGAGCTGGACGAG
AGAGAGCTGATCGACATCGAGGTGAGCGGCAACCACCTGTTCTACGCCAACGACATCCTGACCCACAACA
GCGGATCCGGTGGTGGCGGGTCTGGAGGAGGAGGTAGTGGTGGAGGTGGCTCTGGTACCGCTAGACCCGG
GGAGCGCCCCTTCCAGTGTCGCATTTGCATGCGGAACTTTTCGCGCCAGGACAGGCTTGACAGGCATACC
CGTACTCATACCGGTGAAAAACCGTTTCAGTGTCGGATCTGTATGCGAAATTTCTCCCAGAAGGAGCACT
TGGCGGGGCATCTACGTACGCACACCGGCGAGAAGCCATTCCAATGCCGAATATGCATGCGCAACTTCAG
TCGCCGCGACAACCTGAACCGGCACCTAAAAACCCACCTGAGAGAATTCGGCTCTGGCCCTAAGAAGAAG
CGCAAAGTTGGCTCTGGCATGTACCCATACGACGTACCAGATTACGCTTAGGCGGCCGCTCGAGTCTAGA
GGGCCCGTTTAAACCCGCTGATCAGCCTCGACTGTGCCTTCTAGTTGCCAGCCATCTGTTGTTTGCCCCT
CCCCCGTGCCTTCCTTGACCCTGGAAGGTGCCACTCCCACTGTCCTTTCCTAATAAAATGAGGAAATTGC
ATCGCATTGTCTGAGTAGGTGTCATTCTATTCTGGGGGGTGGGGTGGGGCAGGACAGCAAGGGGGAGGAT
TGGGAAGTCAATAGCAGGCATGCTGGGGATGCGGTGGGCTCTATGGCTTCTGAGGCAGGTCGAAGAACTA
TTTCCTGGCTGTTACGCGAGCGCATCGCGATAAGCTCTAGAGGGACAGCCCCCCCCCAAAGCCCCCAGGG
ATGTAATTACGTCCCTCCCCCGCTAGGGGGCAGCAGCGAGCCGCCCGGGGCTCCGCTCCGGTCCGGCGCT
CCCCCCGCATCCCCGAGCCGGCAGCGTGCGGGGACAGCCCGGGCACGGGGAAGGTGGCACGGGATCGCTT
TCCTCTGAACGCTTCTCGCTGCTCTTTGAGCCTGCAGACACCTGGGGGGATACGGGGAAAAAGCTTTAGG
CTGAAAGAGAGATTTAGAATGACAGAATCATAGAACGGCCTGCGTACGGATGGGGCTCTAGCTCTAGAGC
TTGATATCGAATTCCTGCAGCCCCGCTAGAGGGACAGCCCCCCCCCAAAGCCCCCAGGGATGTAATTACG
TCCCTCCCCCGCTAGGGGGCAGCAGCGAGCCGCCCGGGGCTCCGCTCCGGTCCGGCGCTCCCCCCGCATC
CCCGAGCCGGCAGCGTGCGGGGACAGCCCGGGCACGGGGAAGGTGGCACGGGATCGCTTTCCTCTGAACG
CTTCTCGCTGCTCTTTGAGCCTGCAGACACCTGGGGGGATACGGGGAAAAAGCTTTAGGCTGAAAGAGAG
ATTTAGAATGACAGAATCATAGAACGGCCTGGGCGCGCCTGGTGGCGAACGATCAACAGACGGGAGAGGA
CTAAAGTCTTCGCTGACAGCGACCGGACTCTAGGGGGTATCCCC
[124 nt withheld, positions 2845-2968]
C
[91 nt withheld, positions 2970-3060]
A
[49 nt withheld, positions 3062-3110]
CCTTTGACGTTGGAGTCCACGTTCTTT
[37 nt withheld, positions 3138-3174]
ACCCTATCTCGGTCTATTCTTTTGATTTATAAGGGATTTTGCCGATTTCGGCCTATTGGTTAAAAAATGA
GCTGATTTAACAAAAATTTAACGCGAATTAATTCTGTGGAATGTGTGTCAGTTAGGCTCAATTAGTCAGC
AACCATAGTCCCGCCCCTAACTCCGCCCATCCCGCCCCTAACTCCGCCCAGTTCCGCCCATTCTCCGCCC
CATGGCTGACTAATTTTTTTTATTTATGCAGAGGCCGAGGCCGCCTCTGCCTCTGAGCTATTCCAGAAGT
AGTGAGGAGGCTTTTTTGGAGGCCTAGGCTTTTGCAAAAAGCTCCCGGGAGCTTGTATATCCATTTTCGG
AGGTTGGGCTTCGGAATCGTTTTCCGGGACGCCGGCTGGATGATCCTCCAGCGCGGGGATCTCATGCTGG
AGTTCTTCGCCCACCCCAACTTGTTTATTGCAGCTTATAATGGTTACAAATAAAGCAATAGCATCACAAA
TTTCACAAATAAAGCATTTTTTTCACTGCATTCTAGTTGTGGTTTGTCCAAACTCATCAATGTATCTTAT
CATGTCTGTATACCGTCGACCTCTAGCTAGAGCTTGGCGTAATCATGGTCATAGCTGTTTCCTGTGTGAA
ATTGTTATCCGCTCACAATTCCACACAACATACGAGCCGGAAGCATAAAGTGTAAAGCCTGGGGTGCCTA
ATGAGTGAGCTAACTCACATTAATTGCGTTGCGCTCACTGCCCGCTTTCCAGTCGGGAAACCTGTCGTGC
CAGCTGCATTAATGAATCGGCCAACGCGCGGGGAGAGGCGGTTTGCGTATTGGGCGCTCTTCCGCTTCCT
CGCTCACTGACTCGCTGCGCTCGGTCGTTCGGCTGCGGCGAGCGGTATCAGCTCACTCAAAGGCGGTAAT
ACGGTTATCCACAGAATCAGGGGATAACGCAGGAAAGAACATGTGAGCAAAAGGCCAGCAAAAGGCCAGG
AACCGTAAAAAGGCCGCGTTGCTGGCGTTTTTCCATAGGCTCCGCCCCCCTGACGAGCATCACAAAAATC
GACGCTCAAGTCAGAGGTGGCGAAACCCGACAGGACTATAAAGATACCAGGCGTTTCCCCCTGGAAGCTC
CCTCGTGCGCTCTCCTGTTCCGACCCTGCCGCTTACCGGATACCTGTCCGCCTTTCTCCCTTCGGGAAGC
GTGGCGCTTTCTCATAGCTCACGCTGTAGGTATCTCAGTTCGGTGTAGGTCGTTCGCTCCAAGCTGGGCT
GTGTGCACGAACCCCCCGTTCAGCCCGACCGCTGCGCCTTATCCGGTAACTATCGTCTTGAGTCCAACCC
GGTAAGACACGACTTATCGCCACTGGCAGCAGCCACTGGTAACAGGATTAGCAGAGCGAGGTATGTAGGC
GGTGCTACAGAGTTCTTGAAGTGGTGGCCTAACTACGGCTACACTAGAAGAACAGTATTTGGTATCTGCG
CTCTGCTGAAGCCAGTTACCTTCGGAAAAAGAGTTGGTAGCTCTTGATCCGGCAAACAAACCACCGCTGG
TAGCGGTGGTTTTTTTGTTTGCAAGCAGCAGATTACGCGCAGAAAAAAAGGATCTCAAGAAGATCCTTTG
ATCTTTTCTACGGGGTCTGACGCTCAGTGGAACGAAAACTCACGTTAAGGGATTTTGGTCATGAGATTAT
CAAAAAGGATCTTCACCTAGATCCTTTTAAATTAAAAATGAAGTTTTAAATCAATCTAAAGTATATATGA
GTAAACTTGGTCTGACAGTTACCAATGCTTAATCAGTGAGGCACCTATCTCAGCGATCTGTCTATTTCGT
TCATCCATAGTTGCCTGACTCCCCGTCGTGTAGATAACTACGATACGGGAGGGCTTACCATCTGGCCCCA
GTGCTGCAATGATACCGCGAGATCCACGCTCACCGGCTCCAGATTTATCAGCAATAAACCAGCCAGCCGG
AAGGGCCGAGCGCAGAAGTGGTCCTGCAACTTTATCCGCCTCCATCCAGTCTATTAATTGTTGCCGGGAA
GCTAGAGTAAGTAGTTCGCCAGTTAATAGTTTGCGCAACGTTGTTGCCATTGCTACAGGCATCGTGGTGT
CACGCTCGTCGTTTGGTATGGCTTCATTCAGCTCCGGTTCCCAACGATCAAGGCGAGTTACATGATCCCC
CATGTTGTGCAAAAAAGCGGTTAGCTCCTTCGGTCCTCCGATCGTTGTCAGAAGTAAGTTGGCCGCAGTG
TTATCACTCATGGTTATGGCAGCACTGCATAATTCTCTTACTGTCATGCCATCCGTAAGATGCTTTTCTG
TGACTGGTGAGTACTCAACCAAGTCATTCTGAGAATAGTGTATGCGGCGACCGAGTTGCTCTTGCCCGGC
GTCAATACGGGATAATACCGCGCCACATAGCAGAACTTTAAAAGTGCTCATCATTGGAAAACGTTCTTCG
GGGCGAAAACTCTCAAGGATCTTACCGCTGTTGAGATCCAGTTCGATGTAACCCACTCGTGCACCCAACT
GATCTTCAGCATCTTTTACTTTCACCAGCGTTTCTGGGTGAGCAAAAACAGGAAGGCAAAATGCCGCAAA
AAAGGGAATAAGGGCGACACGGAAATGTTGAATACTCATACTCTTCCTTTTTCAATATTATTGAAGCATT
TATCAGGGTTATTGTCTCATGAGCGGATACATATTTGAATGTATTTAGAAAAATAAACAAATAGGGGTTC
CGCGCACATTTCCCCGAAAAGTGCCACCTGACGTCGACGGATCGGGAGATCGAAGACGGGCAAAACCGAT
GTTGACGGACTAATCCTGACAAGATCTGGGGAGGTCGCTGAGTAGTGCGCGAGCAAAATTTAAGCTACAA
CAAGGCAAGGCTTGACCGACAATTGCATGAAGAATCTGCTTAGGGTTAGGCGTTTTGCGCTGCTTCGCGA
TGTACGGGCCAGATATACGCGTGAGTAATTCATACAAAAGGACTCGCCCCTGCCTTGGGGAATCCCAGGG
ACCGTCGTTAAACTCCCACTAACGTAGAACCCAGAGATCGCTGCGTTCCCGCCCCCTCACCCGCCCGCTC
TCGTCATCACTGAGGTGGAGAAGAGCATGCGTGAG
Features (pLannotate 1.2.2; 19 found; start..end, strand, type, name):
     19..230     +  promoter       EF-1α core promoter: core promoter for human elongation factor EF-1α
    231..344     +  intron         EF-1α intron A (fragment): intron upstream of the start codon of human EF-1α
    970..1173    +  intron         EF-1α intron A: truncated intron upstream of the start codon of human EF-1α
   1182..1216    +  promoter       TRE3GV promoter (fragment): 3rd-generation Tet-responsive promoter that can be activated by binding of Tet-On® 3G, optimized for retroviral and lentiviral vectors
   1772..1798    +  CDS            HA: HA (human influenza hemagglutinin) epitope tag
   1852..1963    +  polyA_signal   bGH poly(A) signal: bovine growth hormone polyadenylation signal
   2448..2473    -  misc_feature   MCS (fragment): pBluescript multiple cloning site
   2845..3273    +  rep_origin     f1 ori (sequence partly withheld): f1 bacteriophage origin of replication; arrow indicates direction of (+) strand synthesis
   3278..3300    +  promoter       SV40 promoter (fragment): SV40 enhancer and early promoter
   3301..3492    +  promoter       SV40 promoter: SV40 early promoter
   3519..3617    +  CDS            ble (fragment): BLE_KLEPN - Experimental evidence at protein level: Swiss-Prot protein existence level 1. Binding protein with a strong affinity to the bleomycin family of antibiotics. Binds to CL990; an antimitotic-antibiotic compound. From Klebsiella pneumoniae.
   3612..3733    +  polyA_signal   SV40 poly(A) signal: SV40 polyadenylation signal
   3806..3822    -  protein_bind   lac operator: The lac repressor binds to the lac operator to inhibit transcription in E. coli. This inhibition can be relieved by adding lactose or isopropyl-β-D-thiogalactopyranoside (IPTG). lac repressor encoded by lacI
   3830..3860    -  promoter       lac promoter: promoter for the E. coli lac operon
   3875..3896    -  protein_bind   CAP binding site: CAP binding activates transcription in the presence of cAMP. E. coli catabolite activator protein
   3909..4001    -  CDS            lacI (fragment): lac repressor; lacI; The lac repressor binds to the lac operator to inhibit transcription in E. coli. This inhibition can be relieved by adding lactose or isopropyl-β-D-thiogalactopyranoside (IPTG).
   4184..4772    -  rep_origin     ori: high-copy-number ColE1/pMB1/pBR322/pUC origin of replication
   4943..5803    -  CDS            AmpR: β-lactamase; bla; confers resistance to ampicillin, carbenicillin, and related antibiotics
   5804..5908    -  promoter       AmpR promoter: bla
