[The description below was written by a language model from this plasmid's Addgene catalogue record and pLannotate feature annotations shown in this document.]
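Description:
pJM516 EF1α intC-ZF1-NLS-HA in TUPV2 is a mammalian expression plasmid for synthetic biology. It was built in the TUPV2 backbone, derived from a parent vector carrying EF1α-driven EBFP2-P2A-BlastR, with the insert placed between NheI and NotI sites that remain intact. It is propagated in E. coli as a high-copy plasmid using a ColE1/pUC-type origin, with ampicillin selection provided by the β-lactamase gene and its own promoter. The annotated sequence also contains an f1 phage origin and remnants of lac regulatory elements. An SV40 early promoter is followed by only a short fragment of a bleomycin-resistance gene and an SV40 polyadenylation signal, so the annotation does not show an intact mammalian selection marker in this region.

The payload is a synthetic open reading frame expressed constitutively from the human EF1α promoter, which is annotated as the core promoter plus intron A segments, and terminated by the bovine growth hormone polyadenylation signal. A short match to a Tet-responsive promoter just upstream of the coding region is only a fragment and probably reflects shared leader sequence rather than inducible control. By its name, the encoded protein joins "intC", which most likely denotes the C-terminal half of a split intein, to a zinc-finger DNA-binding domain (ZF1), a nuclear localisation signal and a C-terminal HA epitope tag for detection. Only the HA tag is individually annotated in the feature table. Such a design would let a partner protein carrying the matching N-terminal intein half be joined to ZF1 by protein splicing, although the record does not describe that partner. The stated purpose is simply constitutive expression of this fusion, as a component of model-guided genetic programs in mammalian cells.
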