Addgene plasmid #161551: pJM516 EF1α intC-ZF1-NLS-HA in TUPV2
Purpose: Constitutive expression of intC-ZF1-NLS-HA under the EF1α promoter
Depositing lab: Joshua Leonard. Depositing organization: Northwestern University. Publication: Model-guided design of mammalian genetic programs. Muldoon JJ, Kandula V, Hong M, Donahue PS, Boucher JD, Bagheri N, Leonard JN. Sci Adv. 2021 Feb 19;7(8). pii: 7/8/eabe9375. doi: 10.1126/sciadv.abe9375. Print 2021 Feb. PubMed 33608279.
Backbone
  Vector backbone: pJM451 EF1α EBFP2-P2A-BlastR (TUPV2)
  Vector type: Mammalian Expression, Synthetic Biology
Growth in bacteria
  Bacterial resistance: Ampicillin, 100 μg/mL
  Growth temperature: 37°C
  Growth strain: DH5alpha
  Copy number: High Copy
Gene/Insert
  Gene/Insert name: intC-ZF1-NLS-HA
  Species: Synthetic
  Promoter: EF1α
  Tag / fusion protein: HA (C terminal on insert)
  Cloning method: Restriction Enzyme; 5′ cloning site NheI (not destroyed); 3′ cloning site NotI (not destroyed)
  Sequencing primers: 5′ CCATTTCAGGTGTCGTGAGAGCTC; 3′ CAGTGGGAGTGGCACCTTCC
Terms and licenses: Academic/Nonprofit Terms; Industry Terms: Not Available to Industry
How to cite: pJM516 EF1α intC-ZF1-NLS-HA in TUPV2 was a gift from Joshua Leonard (Addgene plasmid # 161551 ; http://n2t.net/addgene:161551 ; RRID:Addgene_161551)
