>Addgene plasmid #161551 | pJM516 EF1α intC-ZF1-NLS-HA in TUPV2 | depositor partial sequence | sequence record 313013 | intC-ZF1-NLS-HA gene
ATGATGCTGAAGAAGATCCTGAAGATCGAGGAGCTGGACGAGAGAGAGCTGATCGACATCGAGGTGAGCG
GCAACCACCTGTTCTACGCCAACGACATCCTGACCCACAACAGCGGATCCGGTGGTGGCGGGTCTGGAGG
AGGAGGTAGTGGTGGAGGTGGCTCTGGTACCGCTAGACCCGGGGAGCGCCCCTTCCAGTGTCGCATTTGC
ATGCGGAACTTTTCGCGCCAGGACAGGCTTGACAGGCATACCCGTACTCATACCGGTGAAAAACCGTTTC
AGTGTCGGATCTGTATGCGAAATTTCTCCCAGAAGGAGCACTTGGCGGGGCATCTACGTACGCACACCGG
CGAGAAGCCATTCCAATGCCGAATATGCATGCGCAACTTCAGTCGCCGCGACAACCTGAACCGGCACCTA
AAAACCCACCTGAGAGAATTCGGCTCTGGCCCTAAGAAGAAGCGCAAAGTTGGCTCTGGCATGTACCCAT
ACGACGTACCAGATTACGCTTAG
